>Addgene plasmid #91591 | pPN234 | addgene full sequence | sequence record 180151 | Addgene NGS Result
GAGGGCCTATTTCCCATGATTCCTTCATATTTGCATATACGATACAAGGCTGTTAGAGAGATAATTGGAA
TTAATTTGACTGTAAACACAAAGATATTAGTACAAAATACGTGACGTAGAAAGTAATAATTTCTTGGGTA
GTTTGCAGTTTTAAAATTATGTTTTAAAATGGACTATCATATGCTTACCGTAACTTGAAAGTATTTCGAT
TTCTTGGCTTTATATATCTTGTGGAAAGGACGAAACACCGGCTGCTCGTTACATTTCACCGTTTGCTCGT
TACATTTCACCGTTTTAGAGCTAGAAATAGCAAGTTAAAATAAGGCTAGTCCGTTATCAACTTGAAAAAG
TGGCACCGAGTCGGTGCTTTTTTAAGCTTGGCGTAATCATGGTCATAGCTGTTTCCTGTGTGAAATTGTT
ATCCGCTCACAATTCCACACAACATACGAGCCGGAAGCATAAAGTGTAAAGCCTGGGGTGCCTAATGAGT
GAGCTAACTCACATTAATTGCGTTGCGCTCACTGCCCGCTTTCCAGTCGGGAAACCTGTCGTGCCAGCTG
CATTAATGAATCGGCCAACGCGCGGGGAGAGGCGGTTTGCGTATTGGGCGCTCTTCCGCTTCCTCGCTCA
CTGACTCGCTGCGCTCGGTCGTTCGGCTGCGGCGAGCGGTATCAGCTCACTCAAAGGCGGTAATACGGTT
ATCCACAGAATCAGGGGATAACGCAGGAAAGAACATGTGAGCAAAAGGCCAGCAAAAGGCCAGGAACCGT
AAAAAGGCCGCGTTGCTGGCGTTTTTCCATAGGCTCCGCCCCCCTGACGAGCATCACAAAAATCGACGCT
CAAGTCAGAGGTGGCGAAACCCGACAGGACTATAAAGATACCAGGCGTTTCCCCCTGGAAGCTCCCTCGT
GCGCTCTCCTGTTCCGACCCTGCCGCTTACCGGATACCTGTCCGCCTTTCTCCCTTCGGGAAGCGTGGCG
CTTTCTCATAGCTCACGCTGTAGGTATCTCAGTTCGGTGTAGGTCGTTCGCTCCAAGCTGGGCTGTGTGC
ACGAACCCCCCGTTCAGCCCGACCGCTGCGCCTTATCCGGTAACTATCGTCTTGAGTCCAACCCGGTAAG
ACACGACTTATCGCCACTGGCAGCAGCCACTGGTAACAGGATTAGCAGAGCGAGGTATGTAGGCGGTGCT
ACAGAGTTCTTGAAGTGGTGGCCTAACTACGGCTACACTAGAAGAACAGTATTTGGTATCTGCGCTCTGC
TGAAGCCAGTTACCTTCGGAAAAAGAGTTGGTAGCTCTTGATCCGGCAAACAAACCACCGCTGGTAGCGG
TGGTTTTTTTGTTTGCAAGCAGCAGATTACGCGCAGAAAAAAAGGATCTCAAGAAGATCCTTTGATCTTT
TCTACGGGGTCTGACGCTCAGTGGAACGAAAACTCACGTTAAGGGATTTTGGTCATGAGATTATCAAAAA
GGATCTTCACCTAGATCCTTTTAAATTAAAAATGAAGTTTTAAATCAATCTAAAGTATATATGAGTAAAC
TTGGTCTGACAGTTACCAATGCTTAATCAGTGAGGCACCTATCTCAGCGATCTGTCTATTTCGTTCATCC
ATAGTTGCCTGACTCCCCGTCGTGTAGATAACTACGATACGGGAGGGCTTACCATCTGGCCCCAGTGCTG
CAATGATACCGCGAGACCCACGCTCACCGGCTCCAGATTTATCAGCAATAAACCAGCCAGCCGGAAGGGC
CGAGCGCAGAAGTGGTCCTGCAACTTTATCCGCCTCCATCCAGTCTATTAATTGTTGCCGGGAAGCTAGA
GTAAGTAGTTCGCCAGTTAATAGTTTGCGCAACGTTGTTGCCATTGCTACAGGCATCGTGGTGTCACGCT
CGTCGTTTGGTATGGCTTCATTCAGCTCCGGTTCCCAACGATCAAGGCGAGTTACATGATCCCCCATGTT
GTGCAAAAAAGCGGTTAGCTCCTTCGGTCCTCCGATCGTTGTCAGAAGTAAGTTGGCCGCAGTGTTATCA
CTCATGGTTATGGCAGCACTGCATAATTCTCTTACTGTCATGCCATCCGTAAGATGCTTTTCTGTGACTG
GTGAGTACTCAACCAAGTCATTCTGAGAATAGTGTATGCGGCGACCGAGTTGCTCTTGCCCGGCGTCAAT
ACGGGATAATACCGCGCCACATAGCAGAACTTTAAAAGTGCTCATCATTGGAAAACGTTCTTCGGGGCGA
AAACTCTCAAGGATCTTACCGCTGTTGAGATCCAGTTCGATGTAACCCACTCGTGCACCCAACTGATCTT
CAGCATCTTTTACTTTCACCAGCGTTTCTGGGTGAGCAAAAACAGGAAGGCAAAATGCCGCAAAAAAGGG
AATAAGGGCGACACGGAAATGTTGAATACTCATACTCTTCCTTTTTCAATATTATTGAAGCATTTATCAG
GGTTATTGTCTCATGAGCGGATACATATTTGAATGTATTTAGAAAAATAAACAAATAGGGGTTCCGCGCA
CATTTCCCCGAAAAGTGCCACCTGACGTCTAAGAAACCATTATTATCATGACATTAACCTATAAAAATAG
GCGTATCACGAGGCCCTTTCGTCTCGCGCGTTTCGGTGATGACGGTGAAAACCTCTGACACATGCAGCTC
CCGGAGACGGTCACAGCTTGTCTGTAAGCGGATGCCGGGAGCAGACAAGCCCGTCAGGGCGCGTCAGCGG
GTGTTGGCGGGTGTCGGGGCTGGCTTAACTATGCGGCATCAGAGCAGATTGTACTGAGAGTGCACCATAT
GCGGTGTGAAATACCGCACAGATGCGTAAGGAGAAAATACCGCATCAGGCGCCATTCGCCATTCAGGCTG
CGCAACTGTTGGGAAGGGCGATCGGTGCGGGCCTCTTCGCTATTACGCCAGCTGGCGAAAGGGGGATGTG
CTGCAAGGCGATTAAGTTGGGTAACGCCAGGGTTTTCCCAGTCACGACGTTGTAAAACGACGGCCAGTGA
ATTCGAGCTCGGTACCCGGGGATCCGTTAATTAA
Features (pLannotate 1.2.2; 13 found; start..end, strand, type, name):
      1..241     +  promoter       U6 promoter: RNA polymerase III promoter for human U6 snRNA
    292..367     +  misc_RNA       gRNA scaffold: guide RNA scaffold for the Streptococcus pyogenes CRISPR/Cas9 system
    416..432     -  protein_bind   lac operator: The lac repressor binds to the lac operator to inhibit transcription in E. coli. This inhibition can be relieved by adding lactose or isopropyl-β-D-thiogalactopyranoside (IPTG). lac repressor encoded by lacI
    440..470     -  promoter       lac promoter: promoter for the E. coli lac operon
    485..506     -  protein_bind   CAP binding site: CAP binding activates transcription in the presence of cAMP. E. coli catabolite activator protein
    519..611     -  CDS            lacI (fragment): lac repressor; lacI; The lac repressor binds to the lac operator to inhibit transcription in E. coli. This inhibition can be relieved by adding lactose or isopropyl-β-D-thiogalactopyranoside (IPTG).
    794..1382    -  rep_origin     ori: high-copy-number ColE1/pMB1/pBR322/pUC origin of replication
   1553..2413    -  CDS            AmpR: β-lactamase; bla; confers resistance to ampicillin, carbenicillin, and related antibiotics
   2414..2518    -  promoter       AmpR promoter: bla
   2613..2648    +  CDS            rop (fragment): Rop protein, which maintains plasmids at low copy number; rop
   2750..2849    +  misc_feature   bom (fragment): basis of mobility region from pBR322
   2855..3012    -  CDS            lacZα (fragment): LacZα fragment of β-galactosidase; lacZ fragment
   3009..3035    +  misc_feature   MCS (fragment): pUC18/19 multiple cloning site
