[The description below was written by a language model from this plasmid's Addgene catalogue record and pLannotate feature annotations shown in this document.]
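Description:
pPN234 is a small (about 3.0 kb) CRISPR guide-expression plasmid built on a pUC19 backbone that carries a human U6 promoter, designed to express an sgRNA against the human CYFIP1 gene. It is propagated in E. coli as a high-copy plasmid through the ColE1/pUC-type origin and selected with ampicillin via the β-lactamase (AmpR) gene and its native promoter. The remaining annotated features, namely the lac promoter, lac operator and CAP binding site, together with fragments of lacI, lacZα, rop, bom and the pUC multiple cloning site, are remnants of the cloning vector and have no role in guide expression.

The functional cassette consists of the U6 promoter, an RNA polymerase III promoter suited to producing short, uncapped transcripts in mammalian cells, followed by the CYFIP1-targeting spacer and the Streptococcus pyogenes Cas9 guide RNA scaffold. The spacer was inserted between two BbsI sites, both of which were destroyed in cloning. The plasmid encodes no Cas9 and no mammalian selection marker or reporter, so the nuclease must be supplied separately.

The depositor notes that the plasmid contains an extra 21 bp in the scaffold region, 18 bp of which match the CYFIP1 target. The construct therefore carries a dimeric target sequence and will express a longer, dimeric sgRNA rather than a standard one. This agrees with the roughly 50 bp gap between the annotated promoter and scaffold. The plasmid comes from a study on scaled CRISPR editing of human pluripotent stem cells for psychiatric disease research.
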