Addgene plasmid #91591: pPN234
Purpose: Express sgRNA targeting human CYFIP1
Depositing lab: Lindy Barrett. Depositing organization: Broad Institute. Publication: A Scaled Framework for CRISPR Editing of Human Pluripotent Stem Cells to Study Psychiatric Disease. Hazelbaker DZ, Beccard A, Bara AM, Dabkowski N, Messana A, Mazzucato P, Lam D, Manning D, Eggan K, Barrett LE. Stem Cell Reports. 2017 Oct 10;9(4):1315-1327. doi: 10.1016/j.stemcr.2017.09.006. PubMed 29020615.
Backbone
  Vector backbone: pUC19-U6 promoter
  Vector type: CRISPR
Growth in bacteria
  Bacterial resistance: Ampicillin, 100 μg/mL
  Growth temperature: 37°C
  Growth strain: DH5alpha
  Copy number: High Copy
Gene/Insert
  Gene/Insert name: CYFIP1 (alt name: NM_014608.3)
  gRNA/shRNA sequence: GCTGCTCGTTACATTTCACC
  Species: H. sapiens (human)
  Insert size (bp): 21
  Entrez Gene: CYFIP1 (a.k.a. P140SRA-1, SHYC, SRA-1, SRA1)
  Promoter: U6
  Cloning method: Restriction Enzyme; 5′ cloning site BbsI (destroyed during cloning); 3′ cloning site BbsI (destroyed during cloning)
  Sequencing primers: 5′ M13F (-21)
Terms and licenses: Academic/Nonprofit Terms; Industry Terms: Not Available to Industry
Depositor comments: This plasmid contains an additional 21 bp in the scaffold region, of which 18 bp directly matches the CYFIP1 target sequence, indicating that pPN234 contains a dimeric target sequence that will express a longer, dimeric sgRNA
How to cite: pPN234 was a gift from Lindy Barrett (Addgene plasmid # 91591 ; http://n2t.net/addgene:91591 ; RRID:Addgene_91591)
